Addgene plasmid #153061: pLVX-EF1α-BHLHE40-IRES-ZsGreen1
Purpose: Lentiviral vector expressing human BHLHE40
Depositing lab: Silvia Monticelli. Depositing organization: Institute for Research in Biomedicine, Switzerland. Publication: A molecular network regulating the proinflammatory phenotype of human memory T lymphocytes. Emming S, Bianchi N, Polletti S, Balestrieri C, Leoni C, Montagner S, Chirichella M, Delaleu N, Natoli G, Monticelli S. Nat Immunol. 2020 Apr;21(4):388-399. doi: 10.1038/s41590-020-0622-8. Epub 2020 Mar 16. PubMed 32205878.
Backbone
  Vector backbone: pLVX-EF1α-IRES-ZsGreen1
  Backbone size w/o insert (bp): 8871
  Total vector size (bp): 10116
  Vector type: Mammalian Expression, Lentiviral
Growth in bacteria
  Bacterial resistance: Ampicillin, 100 μg/mL
  Growth temperature: 37°C
  Growth strain: NEB Stable
  Copy number: High Copy
Gene/Insert
  Gene/Insert name: BHLHE40 (alt names: Dec1; Stra13; Sharp2)
  Species: H. sapiens (human)
  Insert size (bp): 1245
  Entrez Gene: BHLHE40 (a.k.a. BHLHB2, Clast5, DEC1, HLHB2, SHARP-2, SHARP2, STRA13, Stra14)
  Promoter: EF1α
  Cloning method: Restriction Enzyme; 5′ cloning site EcoRI (not destroyed); 3′ cloning site XbaI (not destroyed)
  Sequencing primers: 5′ TTCCATTTCAGGTGTCGTGA; 3′ ACACCGGCCTTATTCCAAG
Terms and licenses: Academic/Nonprofit Terms; Industry Terms: Not Available to Industry
How to cite: pLVX-EF1α-BHLHE40-IRES-ZsGreen1 was a gift from Silvia Monticelli (Addgene plasmid # 153061 ; http://n2t.net/addgene:153061 ; RRID:Addgene_153061)
