[The description below was written by a language model from this plasmid's Addgene catalogue record and pLannotate feature annotations shown in this document.]
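Description:
pLVX-EF1α-BHLHE40-IRES-ZsGreen1 is a roughly 10.1 kb HIV-1-based lentiviral transfer plasmid for expressing human BHLHE40 (also called DEC1, STRA13 or SHARP2), a basic helix-loop-helix transcription factor, in mammalian cells. It was made by inserting the approximately 1.2 kb BHLHE40 coding sequence between the EcoRI and XbaI sites of the pLVX-EF1α-IRES-ZsGreen1 backbone. In bacteria the plasmid replicates from a high-copy ColE1/pUC-type origin and is selected with ampicillin through the β-lactamase gene. Remnants of a lac promoter/operator region are also annotated in the backbone.

The expression cassette is driven by the human EF-1α promoter with portions of its first intron, which gives constitutive expression in many mammalian cell types. A single bicistronic transcript encodes BHLHE40 followed by an EMCV IRES and the codon-optimized green fluorescent protein ZsGreen1. Transduced cells can therefore be identified or sorted by fluorescence without fusing a tag to the transcription factor, and no tag is annotated on the insert. A WPRE downstream of the reporter enhances transcript stability and expression.

The cassette is flanked by two HIV-1 LTR-derived regions, both labelled by the annotation tool as truncated 5' LTRs with adjacent nef-derived fragments. The viral portion also carries the Ψ packaging signal with a gag fragment, the RRE for Rev-dependent nuclear export, and the cPPT/CTS, which aids nuclear import of the viral genome. Because the plasmid carries only fragments of viral genes, virus production requires packaging and envelope functions supplied in trans. The associated publication concerns regulation of the proinflammatory phenotype of human memory T lymphocytes, consistent with use for BHLHE40 overexpression in such cells.
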