Features (pLannotate 1.2.2; 24 found; start..end, strand, type, name):
     19..230     +  promoter       EF-1α core promoter: core promoter for human elongation factor EF-1α
    231..344     +  intron         EF-1α intron A (fragment): intron upstream of the start codon of human EF-1α
    970..1173    +  intron         EF-1α intron A: truncated intron upstream of the start codon of human EF-1α
   1204..2439    +  CDS            BHLHE40: BHE40_HUMAN - Also known as BHLHB2, DEC1 From Homo sapiens (Human).
   2465..3044    +  misc_feature   IRES2: internal ribosome entry site (IRES) of the encephalomyocarditis virus (EMCV)
   3039..3734    +  CDS            ZsGreen1: Zoanthus green fluorescent protein mammalian codon-optimized
   3748..4336    +  misc_feature   WPRE: woodchuck hepatitis virus posttranscriptional regulatory element
   4353..4871    +  CDS            nef (fragment): NEF_HV1BR - Experimental evidence at protein level: Swiss-Prot protein existence level 1. Extracellular Nef protein targets CD4(+) T-lymphocytes for apoptosis by interacting with CXCR4 surface receptors (PubMed:14990729). From Human immunodeficiency virus type 1 group M subtype B (isolate BRU/LAI) (HIV-1).
   4919..5176    +  LTR            5' LTR (truncated): truncated 5' long terminal repeat (LTR) from HIV-1
   5328..5344    -  protein_bind   lac operator: The lac repressor binds to the lac operator to inhibit transcription in E. coli. This inhibition can be relieved by adding lactose or isopropyl-β-D-thiogalactopyranoside (IPTG). lac repressor encoded by lacI
   5352..5382    -  promoter       lac promoter: promoter for the E. coli lac operon
   5397..5418    -  protein_bind   CAP binding site: CAP binding activates transcription in the presence of cAMP. E. coli catabolite activator protein
   5431..5523    -  CDS            lacI (fragment): lac repressor; lacI; The lac repressor binds to the lac operator to inhibit transcription in E. coli. This inhibition can be relieved by adding lactose or isopropyl-β-D-thiogalactopyranoside (IPTG).
   5706..6294    -  rep_origin     ori: high-copy-number ColE1/pMB1/pBR322/pUC origin of replication
   6465..7325    -  CDS            AmpR: β-lactamase; bla; confers resistance to ampicillin, carbenicillin, and related antibiotics
   7326..7430    -  promoter       AmpR promoter: bla
   7478..7612    +  polyA_signal   SV40 poly(A) signal: SV40 polyadenylation signal
   7779..8108    +  CDS            nef (fragment): NEF_HV1BR - Experimental evidence at protein level: Swiss-Prot protein existence level 1. Extracellular Nef protein targets CD4(+) T-lymphocytes for apoptosis by interacting with CXCR4 surface receptors (PubMed:14990729). From Human immunodeficiency virus type 1 group M subtype B (isolate BRU/LAI) (HIV-1).
   8156..8413    +  LTR            5' LTR (truncated): truncated 5' long terminal repeat (LTR) from HIV-1
   8460..8585    +  misc_feature   HIV-1 Ψ: packaging signal of human immunodeficiency virus type 1
   8569..8907    +  CDS            HIV-1 gag (fragment): gag protein from human immunodeficiency virus 1; gag
   9082..9315    +  misc_feature   RRE: The Rev response element (RRE) of HIV-1 allows for Rev-dependent mRNA export from the nucleus to the cytoplasm.
   9692..9792    +  CDS            Rev (fragment): human immunodeficiency virus 1 (HIV-1) Rev protein; rev; enhances nuclear export of unspliced and incompletely spliced viral mRNAs
   9807..9922    +  misc_feature   cPPT/CTS: central polypurine tract and central termination sequence of HIV-1 (lacking the first T)
>Addgene plasmid #153061 | pLVX-EF1α-BHLHE40-IRES-ZsGreen1 | addgene full sequence | sequence record 308422 | Addgene NGS Result
GCTCCGGTGCCCGTCAGTGGGCAGAGCGCACATCGCCCACAGTCCCCGAGAAGTTGGGGGGAGGGGTCGG
CAATTGAACCGGTGCCTAGAGAAGGTGGCGCGGGGTAAACTGGGAAAGTGATGTCGTGTACTGGCTCCGC
CTTTTTCCCGAGGGTGGGGGAGAACCGTATATAAGTGCAGTAGTCGCCGTGAACGTTCTTTTTCGCAACG
GGTTTGCCGCCAGAACACAGGTAAGTGCCGTGTGTGGTTCCCGCGGGCCTGGCCTCTTTACGGGTTATGG
CCCTTGCGTGCCTTGAATTACTTCCACGCCCCTGGCTGCAGTACGTGATTCTTGATCCCGAGCTTCGGGT
TGGAAGTGGGTGGGAGAGTTCGAGGCCTTGCGCTTAAGGAGCCCCTTCGCCTCGTGCTTGAGTTGAGGCC
TGGCTTGGGCGCTGGGGCCGCCGCGTGCGAATCTGGTGGCACCTTCGCGCCTGTCTCGCTGCTTTCGATA
AGTCTCTAGCCATTTAAAATTTTTGATGACCTGCTGCGACGCTTTTTTTCTGGCAAGATAGTCTTGTAAA
TGCGGGCCAAGATCTGCACACTGGTATTTCGGTTTTTGGGGCCGCGGGCGGCGACGGGGCCCGTGCGTCC
CAGCGCACATGTTCGGCGAGGCGGGGCCTGCGAGCGCGGCCACCGAGAATCGGACGGGGGTAGTCTCAAG
CTGGCCGGCCTGCTCTGGTGCCTGGCCTCGCGCCGCCGTGTATCGCCCCGCCCTGGGCGGCAAGGCTGGC
CCGGTCGGCACCAGTTGCGTGAGCGGAAAGATGGCCGCTTCCCGGCCCTGCTGCAGGGAGCTCAAAATGG
AGGACGCGGCGCTCGGGAGAGCGGGCGGGTGAGTCACCCACACAAAGGAAAAGGGCCTTTCCGTCCTCAG
CCGTCGCTTCATGTGACTCCACGGAGTACCGGGCGCCGTCCAGGCACCTCGATTAGTTCTCGAGCTTTTG
GAGTACGTCGTCTTTAGGTTGGGGGGAGGGGTTTTATGCGATGGAGTTTCCCCACACTGAGTGGGTGGAG
ACTGAAGTTAGGCCAGCTTGGCACTTGATGTAATTCTCCTTGGAATTTGCCCTTTTTGAGTTTGGATCTT
GGTTCATTCTCAAGCCTCAGACAGTGGTTCAAAGTTTTTTTCTTCCATTTCAGGTGTCGTGAGGATCTAT
TTCCGGTGAATTCATGGAGCGGATCCCCAGCGCGCAACCACCCCCCGCCTGCCTGCCCAAAGCACCGGGA
CTGGAGCACGGAGACCTACCAGGGATGTACCCTGCCCACATGTACCAAGTGTACAAGTCAAGACGGGGAA
TAAAGCGGAGCGAGGACAGCAAGGAGACCTACAAATTGCCGCACCGGCTCATCGAGAAAAAGAGACGTGA
CCGGATTAACGAGTGCATCGCCCAGCTGAAGGATCTCCTACCCGAACATCTCAAACTTACAACTTTGGGT
CACTTGGAAAAAGCAGTGGTTCTTGAACTTACCTTGAAGCATGTGAAAGCACTAACAAACCTAATTGATC
AGCAGCAGCAGAAAATCATTGCCCTGCAGAGTGGTTTACAAGCTGGTGAGCTGTCAGGGAGAAATGTCGA
AACAGGTCAAGAGATGTTCTGCTCAGGTTTCCAGACATGTGCCCGGGAGGTGCTTCAGTATCTGGCCAAG
CACGAGAACACTCGGGACCTGAAGTCTTCGCAGCTTGTCACCCACCTCCACCGGGTGGTCTCGGAGCTGC
TGCAGGGTGGTACCTCCAGGAAGCCATCAGACCCAGCTCCCAAAGTGATGGACTTCAAGGAAAAACCCAG
CTCTCCGGCCAAAGGTTCGGAAGGTCCTGGGAAAAACTGCGTGCCAGTCATCCAGCGGACTTTCGCTCAC
TCGAGTGGGGAGCAGAGCGGCAGCGACACGGACACAGACAGTGGCTATGGAGGAGAATCGGAGAAGGGCG
ACTTGCGCAGTGAGCAGCCGTGCTTCAAAAGTGACCACGGACGCAGGTTCACGATGGGAGAAAGGATCGG
CGCAATTAAGCAAGAGTCCGAAGAACCCCCCACAAAAAAGAACCGGATGCAGCTTTCGGATGATGAAGGC
CATTTCACTAGCAGTGACCTGATCAGCTCCCCGTTCCTGGGCCCACACCCACACCAGCCTCCTTTCTGCC
TGCCCTTCTACCTGATCCCACCTTCAGCGACTGCCTACCTGCCCATGCTGGAGAAGTGCTGGTATCCCAC
CTCAGTGCCAGTGCTATACCCAGGCCTCAACGCCTCTGCCGCAGCCCTCTCTAGCTTCATGAACCCAGAC
AAGATCTCGGCTCCCTTGCTCATGCCCCAGAGACTCCCTTCTCCCTTGCCAGCTCATCCGTCCGTCGACT
CTTCTGTCTTGCTCCAAGCTCTGAAGCCAATCCCCCCTTTAAACTTAGAAACCAAAGACTAATCTAGAGC
GGCCGCGGATCCCGCCCCTCTCCCTCCCCCCCCCCTAACGTTACTGGCCGAAGCCGCTTGGAATAAGGCC
GGTGTGCGTTTGTCTATATGTTATTTTCCACCATATTGCCGTCTTTTGGCAATGTGAGGGCCCGGAAACC
TGGCCCTGTCTTCTTGACGAGCATTCCTAGGGGTCTTTCCCCTCTCGCCAAAGGAATGCAAGGTCTGTTG
AATGTCGTGAAGGAAGCAGTTCCTCTGGAAGCTTCTTGAAGACAAACAACGTCTGTAGCGACCCTTTGCA
GGCAGCGGAACCCCCCACCTGGCGACAGGTGCCTCTGCGGCCAAAAGCCACGTGTATAAGATACACCTGC
AAAGGCGGCACAACCCCAGTGCCACGTTGTGAGTTGGATAGTTGTGGAAAGAGTCAAATGGCTCACCTCA
AGCGTATTCAACAAGGGGCTGAAGGATGCCCAGAAGGTACCCCATTGTATGGGATCTGATCTGGGGCCTC
GGTGCACATGCTTTACATGTGTTTAGTCGAGGTTAAAAAACGTCTAGGCCCCCCGAACCACGGGGACGTG
GTTTTCCTTTGAAAAACACGATGATAATATGGCCCAGTCCAAGCACGGCCTGACCAAGGAGATGACCATG
AAGTACCGCATGGAGGGCTGCGTGGACGGCCACAAGTTCGTGATCACCGGCGAGGGCATCGGCTACCCCT
TCAAGGGCAAGCAGGCCATCAACCTGTGCGTGGTGGAGGGCGGCCCCTTGCCCTTCGCCGAGGACATCTT
GTCCGCCGCCTTCATGTACGGCAACCGCGTGTTCACCGAGTACCCCCAGGACATCGTCGACTACTTCAAG
AACTCCTGCCCCGCCGGCTACACCTGGGACCGCTCCTTCCTGTTCGAGGACGGCGCCGTGTGCATCTGCA
ACGCCGACATCACCGTGAGCGTGGAGGAGAACTGCATGTACCACGAGTCCAAGTTCTACGGCGTGAACTT
CCCCGCCGACGGCCCCGTGATGAAGAAGATGACCGACAACTGGGAGCCCTCCTGCGAGAAGATCATCCCC
GTGCCCAAGCAGGGCATCTTGAAGGGCGACGTGAGCATGTACCTGCTGCTGAAGGACGGTGGCCGCTTGC
GCTGCCAGTTCGACACCGTGTACAAGGCCAAGTCCGTGCCCCGCAAGATGCCCGACTGGCACTTCATCCA
GCACAAGCTGACCCGCGAGGACCGCAGCGACGCCAAGAACCAGAAGTGGCACCTGACCGAGCACGCCATC
GCCTCCGGCTCCGCCTTGCCCTGAACGCGTCTGGAACAATCAACCTCTGGATTACAAAATTTGTGAAAGA
TTGACTGGTATTCTTAACTATGTTGCTCCTTTTACGCTATGTGGATACGCTGCTTTAATGCCTTTGTATC
ATGCTATTGCTTCCCGTATGGCTTTCATTTTCTCCTCCTTGTATAAATCCTGGTTGCTGTCTCTTTATGA
GGAGTTGTGGCCCGTTGTCAGGCAACGTGGCGTGGTGTGCACTGTGTTTGCTGACGCAACCCCCACTGGT
TGGGGCATTGCCACCACCTGTCAGCTCCTTTCCGGGACTTTCGCTTTCCCCCTCCCTATTGCCACGGCGG
AACTCATCGCCGCCTGCCTTGCCCGCTGCTGGACAGGGGCTCGGCTGTTGGGCACTGACAATTCCGTGGT
GTTGTCGGGGAAGCTGACGTCCTTTCCATGGCTGCTCGCCTGTGTTGCCACCTGGATTCTGCGCGGGACG
TCCTTCTGCTACGTCCCTTCGGCCCTCAATCCAGCGGACCTTCCTTCCCGCGGCCTGCTGCCGGCTCTGC
GGCCTCTTCCGCGTCTTCGCCTTCGCCCTCAGACGAGTCGGATCTCCCTTTGGGCCGCCTCCCCGCCTGG
AATTAATTCTGCAGTCGAGACCTAGAAAAACATGGAGCAATCACAAGTAGCAATACAGCAGCTACCAATG
CTGATTGTGCCTGGCTAGAAGCACAAGAGGAGGAGGAGGTGGGTTTTCCAGTCACACCTCAGGTACCTTT
AAGACCAATGACTTACAAGGCAGCTGTAGATCTTAGCCACTTTTTAAAAGAAAAGAGGGGACTGGAAGGG
CTAATTCACTCCCAACGAAGACAAGATATCCTTGATCTGTGGATCTACCACACACAAGGCTACTTCCCTG
ATTAGCAGAACTACACACCAGGGCCAGGGGTCAGATATCCACTGACCTTTGGATGGTGCTACAAGCTAGT
ACCAGTTGAGCCAGATAAGGTAGAAGAGGCCAATAAAGGAGAGAACACCAGCTTGTTACACCCTGTGAGC
CTGCATGGGATGGATGACCCGGAGAGAGAAGTGTTAGAGTGGAGGTTTGACAGCCGCCTAGCATTTCATC
ACGTGGCCCGAGAGCTGCATCCGGAGTACTTCAAGAACTGCTGATATCGAGCTTGCTACAAGGGACTTTC
CGCTGGGGACTTTCCAGGGAGGCGTGGCCTGGGCGGGACTGGGGAGTGGCGAGCCCTCAGATCCTGCATA
TAAGCAGCTGCTTTTTGCCTGTACTGGGTCTCTCTGGTTAGACCAGATCTGAGCCTGGGAGCTCTCTGGC
TAACTAGGGAACCCACTGCTTAAGCCTCAATAAAGCTTGCCTTGAGTGCTTCAAGTAGTGTGTGCCCGTC
TGTTGTGTGACTCTGGTAACTAGAGATCCCTCAGACCCTTTTAGTCAGTGTGGAAAATCTCTAGCAGTAG
TAGTTCATGTCATCTTATTATTCAGTATTTATAACTTGCAAAGAAATGAATATCAGAGAGTGAGAGGCCT
TGACATTGCTAGCGTTTACCGTCGACCTCTAGCTAGAGCTTGGCGTAATCATGGTCATAGCTGTTTCCTG
TGTGAAATTGTTATCCGCTCACAATTCCACACAACATACGAGCCGGAAGCATAAAGTGTAAAGCCTGGGG
TGCCTAATGAGTGAGCTAACTCACATTAATTGCGTTGCGCTCACTGCCCGCTTTCCAGTCGGGAAACCTG
TCGTGCCAGCTGCATTAATGAATCGGCCAACGCGCGGGGAGAGGCGGTTTGCGTATTGGGCGCTCTTCCG
CTTCCTCGCTCACTGACTCGCTGCGCTCGGTCGTTCGGCTGCGGCGAGCGGTATCAGCTCACTCAAAGGC
GGTAATACGGTTATCCACAGAATCAGGGGATAACGCAGGAAAGAACATGTGAGCAAAAGGCCAGCAAAAG
GCCAGGAACCGTAAAAAGGCCGCGTTGCTGGCGTTTTTCCATAGGCTCCGCCCCCCTGACGAGCATCACA
AAAATCGACGCTCAAGTCAGAGGTGGCGAAACCCGACAGGACTATAAAGATACCAGGCGTTTCCCCCTGG
AAGCTCCCTCGTGCGCTCTCCTGTTCCGACCCTGCCGCTTACCGGATACCTGTCCGCCTTTCTCCCTTCG
GGAAGCGTGGCGCTTTCTCATAGCTCACGCTGTAGGTATCTCAGTTCGGTGTAGGTCGTTCGCTCCAAGC
TGGGCTGTGTGCACGAACCCCCCGTTCAGCCCGACCGCTGCGCCTTATCCGGTAACTATCGTCTTGAGTC
CAACCCGGTAAGACACGACTTATCGCCACTGGCAGCAGCCACTGGTAACAGGATTAGCAGAGCGAGGTAT
GTAGGCGGTGCTACAGAGTTCTTGAAGTGGTGGCCTAACTACGGCTACACTAGAAGAACAGTATTTGGTA
TCTGCGCTCTGCTGAAGCCAGTTACCTTCGGAAAAAGAGTTGGTAGCTCTTGATCCGGCAAACAAACCAC
CGCTGGTAGCGGTGGTTTTTTTGTTTGCAAGCAGCAGATTACGCGCAGAAAAAAAGGATCTCAAGAAGAT
CCTTTGATCTTTTCTACGGGGTCTGACGCTCAGTGGAACGAAAACTCACGTTAAGGGATTTTGGTCATGA
GATTATCAAAAAGGATCTTCACCTAGATCCTTTTAAATTAAAAATGAAGTTTTAAATCAATCTAAAGTAT
ATATGAGTAAACTTGGTCTGACAGTTACCAATGCTTAATCAGTGAGGCACCTATCTCAGCGATCTGTCTA
TTTCGTTCATCCATAGTTGCCTGACTCCCCGTCGTGTAGATAACTACGATACGGGAGGGCTTACCATCTG
GCCCCAGTGCTGCAATGATACCGCGAGACCCACGCTCACCGGCTCCAGATTTATCAGCAATAAACCAGCC
AGCCGGAAGGGCCGAGCGCAGAAGTGGTCCTGCAACTTTATCCGCCTCCATCCAGTCTATTAATTGTTGC
CGGGAAGCTAGAGTAAGTAGTTCGCCAGTTAATAGTTTGCGCAACGTTGTTGCCATTGCTACAGGCATCG
TGGTGTCACGCTCGTCGTTTGGTATGGCTTCATTCAGCTCCGGTTCCCAACGATCAAGGCGAGTTACATG
ATCCCCCATGTTGTGCAAAAAAGCGGTTAGCTCCTTCGGTCCTCCGATCGTTGTCAGAAGTAAGTTGGCC
GCAGTGTTATCACTCATGGTTATGGCAGCACTGCATAATTCTCTTACTGTCATGCCATCCGTAAGATGCT
TTTCTGTGACTGGTGAGTACTCAACCAAGTCATTCTGAGAATAGTGTATGCGGCGACCGAGTTGCTCTTG
CCCGGCGTCAATACGGGATAATACCGCGCCACATAGCAGAACTTTAAAAGTGCTCATCATTGGAAAACGT
TCTTCGGGGCGAAAACTCTCAAGGATCTTACCGCTGTTGAGATCCAGTTCGATGTAACCCACTCGTGCAC
CCAACTGATCTTCAGCATCTTTTACTTTCACCAGCGTTTCTGGGTGAGCAAAAACAGGAAGGCAAAATGC
CGCAAAAAAGGGAATAAGGGCGACACGGAAATGTTGAATACTCATACTCTTCCTTTTTCAATATTATTGA
AGCATTTATCAGGGTTATTGTCTCATGAGCGGATACATATTTGAATGTATTTAGAAAAATAAACAAATAG
GGGTTCCGCGCACATTTCCCCGAAAAGTGCCACCTGACGTCGACGGATCGGGAGATCAACTTGTTTATTG
CAGCTTATAATGGTTACAAATAAAGCAATAGCATCACAAATTTCACAAATAAAGCATTTTTTTCACTGCA
TTCTAGTTGTGGTTTGTCCAAACTCATCAATGTATCTTATCATGTCTGGATCAACTGGATAACTCAAGCT
AACCAAAATCATCCCAAACTTCCCACCCCATACCCTATTACCACTGCCAATTACCTGTGGTTTCATTTAC
TCTAAACCTGTGATTCCTCTGAATTATTTTCATTTTAAAGAAATTGTATTTGTTAAATATGTACTACAAA
CTTAGTAGTTGGAAGGGCTAATTCACTCCCAAAGAAGACAAGATATCCTTGATCTGTGGATCTACCACAC
ACAAGGCTACTTCCCTGATTAGCAGAACTACACACCAGGGCCAGGGGTCAGATATCCACTGACCTTTGGA
TGGTGCTACAAGCTAGTACCAGTTGAGCCAGATAAGGTAGAAGAGGCCAATAAAGGAGAGAACACCAGCT
TGTTACACCCTGTGAGCCTGCATGGGATGGATGACCCGGAGAGAGAAGTGTTAGAGTGGAGGTTTGACAG
CCGCCTAGCATTTCATCACGTGGCCCGAGAGCTGCATCCGGAGTACTTCAAGAACTGCTGATATCGAGCT
TGCTACAAGGGACTTTCCGCTGGGGACTTTCCAGGGAGGCGTGGCCTGGGCGGGACTGGGGAGTGGCGAG
CCCTCAGATCCTGCATATAAGCAGCTGCTTTTTGCCTGTACTGGGTCTCTCTGGTTAGACCAGATCTGAG
CCTGGGAGCTCTCTGGCTAACTAGGGAACCCACTGCTTAAGCCTCAATAAAGCTTGCCTTGAGTGCTTCA
AGTAGTGTGTGCCCGTCTGTTGTGTGACTCTGGTAACTAGAGATCCCTCAGACCCTTTTAGTCAGTGTGG
AAAATCTCTAGCAGTGGCGCCCGAACAGGGACTTGAAAGCGAAAGGGAAACCAGAGGAGCTCTCTCGACG
CAGGACTCGGCTTGCTGAAGCGCGCACGGCAAGAGGCGAGGGGCGGCGACTGGTGAGTACGCCAAAAATT
TTGACTAGCGGAGGCTAGAAGGAGAGAGATGGGTGCGAGAGCGTCAGTATTAAGCGGGGGAGAATTAGAT
CGCGATGGGAAAAAATTCGGTTAAGGCCAGGGGGAAAGAAAAAATATAAATTAAAACATATAGTATGGGC
AAGCAGGGAGCTAGAACGATTCGCAGTTAATCCTGGCCTGTTAGAAACATCAGAAGGCTGTAGACAAATA
CTGGGACAGCTACAACCATCCCTTCAGACAGGATCAGAAGAACTTAGATCATTATATAATACAGTAGCAA
CCCTCTATTGTGTGCATCAAAGGATAGAGATAAAAGACACCAAGGAAGCTTTAGACAAGATAGAGGAAGA
GCAAAACAAAAGTAAGACCACCGCACAGCAAGCGGCCGGCCGCTGATCTTCAGACCTGGAGGAGGAGATA
TGAGGGACAATTGGAGAAGTGAATTATATAAATATAAAGTAGTAAAAATTGAACCATTAGGAGTAGCACC
CACCAAGGCAAAGAGAAGAGTGGTGCAGAGAGAAAAAAGAGCAGTGGGAATAGGAGCTTTGTTCCTTGGG
TTCTTGGGAGCAGCAGGAAGCACTATGGGCGCAGCGTCAATGACGCTGACGGTACAGGCCAGACAATTAT
TGTCTGGTATAGTGCAGCAGCAGAACAATTTGCTGAGGGCTATTGAGGCGCAACAGCATCTGTTGCAACT
CACAGTCTGGGGCATCAAGCAGCTCCAGGCAAGAATCCTGGCTGTGGAAAGATACCTAAAGGATCAACAG
CTCCTGGGGATTTGGGGTTGCTCTGGAAAACTCATTTGCACCACTGCTGTGCCTTGGAATGCTAGTTGGA
GTAATAAATCTCTGGAACAGATTTGGAATCACACGACCTGGATGGAGTGGGACAGAGAAATTAACAATTA
CACAAGCTTAATACACTCCTTAATTGAAGAATCGCAAAACCAGCAAGAAAAGAATGAACAAGAATTATTG
GAATTAGATAAATGGGCAAGTTTGTGGAATTGGTTTAACATAACAAATTGGCTGTGGTATATAAAATTAT
TCATAATGATAGTAGGAGGCTTGGTAGGTTTAAGAATAGTTTTTGCTGTACTTTCTATAGTGAATAGAGT
TAGGCAGGGATATTCACCATTATCGTTTCAGACCCACCTCCCAACCCCGAGGGGACCCGACAGGCCCGAA
GGAATAGAAGAAGAAGGTGGAGAGAGAGACAGAGACAGATCCATTCGATTAGTGAACGGATCTCGACGGT
ATCGCCTTTAAAAGAAAAGGGGGGATTGGGGGGTACAGTGCAGGGGAAAGAATAGTAGACATAATAGCAA
CAGACATACAAACTAAAGAATTACAAAAACAAATTACAAAAATTCAAAATTTTCGGGTTTATTACAGGGA
CAGCAGAGATCCAGTTTATCGATGAGTAATTCATACAAAAGGACTCGCCCCTGCCTTGGGGAATCCCAGG
GACCGTCGTTAAACTCCCACTAACGTAGAACCCAGAGATCGCTGCGTTCCCGCCCCCTCACCCGCCCGCT
CTCGTCATCACTGAGGTGGAGAAGAGCATGCGTGAG
